Addgene plasmid #14000: pBS mBmp7 (CT#230)
Depositing lab: Cliff Tabin. Depositing organization: Harvard Medical School.
Backbone
  Vector backbone: pBS SK-
  Backbone size w/o insert (bp): 3000
  Vector type: Bacterial Expression
Growth in bacteria
  Bacterial resistance: Ampicillin, 100 μg/mL
  Growth temperature: 37°C
  Growth strain: DH5alpha
  Copy number: High Copy
Gene/Insert
  Gene/Insert name: Bmp7
  Species: M. musculus (mouse)
  Insert size (bp): 2100
  Mutation: this plasmid contains AA1-262 of Bmp7
  Entrez Gene: Bmp7 (a.k.a. OP1)
  Cloning method: Restriction Enzyme; 5′ cloning site HindIII (not destroyed); 3′ cloning site SpeI (not destroyed)
  Sequencing primers: 5′ T7; 3′ T3
Terms and licenses: Academic/Nonprofit Terms; Industry Terms: Not Available to Industry
Depositor comments: Full length Bmp7 (pro-region ~900 bp). From Andy Dudley.
How to cite: pBS mBmp7 (CT#230) was a gift from Cliff Tabin (Addgene plasmid # 14000)
