[The description below was written by a language model from this plasmid's Addgene catalogue record.]
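Description:
pBS mBmp7 (CT#230) is a mouse Bmp7 cDNA clone carried in pBluescript SK(-) (pBS SK-), a small, high-copy bacterial phagemid cloning vector of about 3 kb. It is propagated in standard E. coli cloning strains such as DH5alpha and selected with ampicillin. Although the catalogue classifies it as a bacterial expression vector, pBluescript is generally used as a cloning, sequencing and in vitro transcription vector. Its polylinker is flanked by opposing T7 and T3 phage RNA polymerase promoters, and these are the sites listed as sequencing primers for this clone.

The insert is recorded as about 2.1 kb of Mus musculus Bmp7 (also known as OP1), a secreted TGF-beta superfamily signalling protein. It was placed between the HindIII (5′) and SpeI (3′) sites of the polylinker, and both sites remain intact, so the fragment can be excised or the plasmid linearised at either end. The record is not fully consistent about the extent of the coding sequence. The mutation field says the plasmid contains amino acids 1–262 of Bmp7, which would cover the signal peptide and most of the pro-region but not the mature C-terminal ligand domain, whereas the depositor comment calls it full-length Bmp7 with a pro-region of about 900 bp. Users should confirm the insert boundaries by sequencing.

No intended application is stated and no feature table is provided. A cDNA flanked by T7 and T3 promoters in pBluescript is commonly used as a template for sense and antisense riboprobes for in situ hybridisation, or as a source of the fragment for subcloning.
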