>Addgene plasmid #14000 | pBS mBmp7 (CT#230) | addgene partial sequence | sequence record 20201 | T7 5'-TAATACGACTCACTATAGGG-3'
CGACGGTATCGATAAGCTTGATATCGAATTCGCGGCCGCGTCGACGGGAGCTAGGGTTCGCTCAGCGCCC
AGCTGCCTCTCCGGCACTCGCTCTCCGGACTTGTAGGTCTGCAAGCTGCTGCTCCTCCCACCCCGGCCCG
CCTCCTCGCTCTCTTGCTCGCTCTCTGGAGTTGCTGTGCTAGCCTTGCCGTGCGTCCTGGCGAGTGCGGG
CCGAGGGGCCCCGGGCCAGAACTGAGTAAAGGACAGGGGCGTCCCGGGCAAAGCGCAGCCGGCCGGGGAG
TGGCCATGTGTGGCGAGGCCGCCTTGAAGCTCGCCTGCAGCAAGTGACCTCGGGTCGTGGACCGCTGCCC
TGCCCCCTCCGCTGCCACCTGGGGCGGCGCGGGCCCGGTGCCCCGGATCGCGCGTAGAGCCGGCGCGATG
CACGTGCGCTCGCTGCGCGCTGCGGCGCCACACAGCTTCGTGGCGCTCTGGGCGCCTCTGTTCTTGCTGC
GCTCCGCCCTGGCCGATTTCAGCCTGGACAACGAGGTGCACTCCAGCTTCATCCACCGGCGCCTCCGCAG
CCAGGAGCGGCGGGAGATGCAGCGGGAGATCCTGTCCATCTTAGGGTTGCCCCATCGCCCGCGCCCGCAC
CTCCAGGGAAAGCATAATTCGGCGCCCATGTTCATGTTGGACCTGTACAACGCCATGGC
