>Addgene plasmid #14000 | pBS mBmp7 (CT#230) | addgene partial sequence | sequence record 149162 | T3 5'-GCAATTAACCCTCACTAAAGG-3'
CGGTGGCGGCCGCTCTAGAACTAGCCTGCCAACTTGGGGTTGATGCTCTGCCCATCCAGGGTCTCCACAG
AGAGCTGTAAGCCCAGGTTGTGCCGAGGGTTGACCACCCAGTGGTTGCTGGTGGCTGTGATATCAAACAC
CAACCAGCCCTCCTCAGAAGCCCAGATGGTGCGGCTGTCCAGCAAGAAGAGGTCCGACTCCCTGCCTGAG
TGCTCCTGGAGCACCTGATAGACTGTGATCTGGAAGGTCTCGTTGTCAAATCGCTCCCGGATGTAGTCCT
TATAGATCCTGAATTCGGCTGCGGTCACCGCTTCGCCCTCGGGGATCTTGGAAAGATCAAACCGGAACTC
CCGATGGTGGTATCGAGGGTGGAAGAATTCTTTGTCATGTTCCACTAGGTTGACGAAGCTCATGACCATG
TCGGCGTCAGTGAGGAAGTGGCTGTCCTGCAGGCTGGCTAAAGGGGGGCCCTGGGTACTGAAGACGGCCT
TGTAGGGGTAGGAGAAGCCCTGTCCGTCCGGCCCGCTCTCCTCCACCGCCATGGCGTTGTACAGGTCCAA
CATGAACATGGGCGCCGAATTATGCTTTCCCTGGAGGTGCGGGCGCGGGCGATGGGGCAACCCTAAGATG
GACAGGATCTCCCGCTGCATCTCCCGCCGCTCCTGGCTGCGGAGGCGCCGGTGGATGAAGCTGGAGTGCA
CCTCGTTGTCCAGGCTGAAATCGGCCAGGGCGGAGCGCAGCAAGAACAGAGGCGCCCAGAGCGCCACGAA
GCTGTGTGGCGCCGCAGCGCGCAGCGAGCGCACGTGCATCGCGCCGGCTCTACGCGCGATCCGGGGCACC
GGGCCCGCGCCGCCCCAGGTGGCAGCGGAAGGGGGCAGGGCAGCGGTCCACGACCCGAGGTCACTTGCTG
CAGGCGAGCTTCAAGGCGGCCTCGCCACACATGGCCACTCCCCGGCCGGCTGCGCTTTGCCCGGGAACGC
CCCTGTCCT
